>Addgene plasmid #108924 | pMIR-REPORT-MYC CDS_WT | addgene full sequence | sequence record 209927 | Addgene NGS Result
CGTTACATAACTTACGGTAAATGGCCCGCCTGGCTGACCGCCCAACGACCCCCGCCCATTGACGTCAATA
ATGACGTATGTTCCCATAGTAACGCCAATAGGGACTTTCCATTGACGTCAATGGGTGGAGTATTTACGGT
AAACTGCCCACTTGGCAGTACATCAAGTGTATCATATGCCAAGTACGCCCCCTATTGACGTCAATGACGG
TAAATGGCCCGCCTGGCATTATGCCCAGTACATGACCTTATGGGACTTTCCTACTTGGCAGTACATCTAC
GTATTAGTCATCGCTATTACCATGGTGATGCGGTTTTGGCAGTACATCAATGGGCGTGGATAGCGGTTTG
ACTCACGGGGATTTCCAAGTCTCCACCCCATTGACGTCAATGGGAGTTTGTTTTGGCACCAAAATCAACG
GGACTTTCCAAAATGTCGTAACAACTCCGCCCCATTGACGCAAATGGGCGGTAGGCGTGTACGGTGGGAG
GTCTATATAAGCAGAGCTGGTTTAGTGAACCGTGGATCCACCATGGAAGACGCCAAAAACATAAAGAAAG
GCCCGGCGCCATTCTATCCTCTAGAGGATGGAACCGCTGGAGAGCAACTGCATAAGGCTATGAAGAGATA
CGCCCTGGTTCCTGGAACAATTGCTTTTACAGATGCACATATCGAGGTGAACATCACGTACGCGGAATAC
TTCGAAATGTCCGTTCGGTTGGCAGAAGCTATGAAACGATATGGGCTGAATACAAATCACAGAATCGTCG
TATGCAGTGAAAACTCTCTTCAATTCTTTATGCCGGTGTTGGGCGCGTTATTTATCGGAGTTGCAGTTGC
GCCCGCGAACGACATTTATAATGAACGTGAATTGCTCAACAGTATGAACATTTCGCAGCCTACCGTAGTG
TTTGTTTCCAAAAAGGGGTTGCAAAAAATTTTGAACGTGCAAAAAAAATTACCAATAATCCAGAAAATTA
TTATCATGGATTCTAAAACGGATTACCAGGGATTTCAGTCGATGTACACGTTCGTCACATCTCATCTACC
TCCCGGTTTTAATGAATACGATTTTGTACCAGAGTCCTTTGATCGTGACAAAACAATTGCACTGATAATG
AATTCCTCTGGATCTACTGGGTTACCTAAGGGTGTGGCCCTTCCGCATAGAACTGCCTGCGTCAGATTCT
CGCATGCCAGAGATCCTATTTTTGGCAATCAAATCGTTCCGGATACTGCGATTTTAAGTGTTGTCCCATT
CCATCACGGTTTTGGAATGTTTACTACACTCGGATATTTGATATGTGGATTTCGAGTCGTCTTAATGTAT
AGATTTGAAGAAGAGCTGTTTTTACGATCCCTTCAGGATTACAAAATTCAAAGTGCGTTGCTAGTACCAA
CCCTATTTTCATTCTTCGCCAAAAGCACTCTGATTGACAAATACGATTTATCTAATTTACACGAAATTGC
TTCTGGGGGCGCACCTCTTTCGAAAGAAGTCGGGGAAGCGGTTGCAAAACGCTTCCATCTTCCAGGGATA
CGACAAGGATATGGGCTCACTGAGACTACATCAGCTATTCTGATTACACCCGAGGGGGATGATAAACCGG
GCGCGGTCGGTAAAGTTGTTCCATTTTTTGAAGCGAAGGTTGTGGATCTGGATACCGGGAAAACGCTGGG
CGTTAATCAGAGAGGCGAATTATGTGTCAGAGGACCTATGATTATGTCCGGTTATGTAAACAATCCGGAA
GCGACCAACGCCTTGATTGACAAGGATGGATGGCTACATTCTGGAGACATAGCTTACTGGGACGAAGACG
AACACTTCTTCATAGTTGACCGCTTGAAGTCTTTAATTAAATACAAAGGATATCAGGTGGCCCCCGCTGA
ATTGGAATCGATATTGTTACAACACCCCAACATCTTCGACGCGGGCGTGGCAGGTCTTCCCGACGATGAC
GCCGGTGAACTTCCCGCCGCCGTTGTTGTTTTGGAGCACGGAAAGACGATGACGGAAAAAGAGATCGTGG
ATTACGTCGCCAGTCAAGTAACAACCGCGAAAAAGTTGCGCGGAGGAGTTGTGTTTGTGGACGAAGTACC
GAAAGGTCTTACCGGAAAACTCGACGCAAGAAAAATCAGAGAGATCCTCATAAAGGCCAAGAAGGGCGGA
AAGTCCAAATTGCTCGAGTGATGAAAGCTGCGCACTAGTGACCCCTTTAACTCAAGACTGCCTCCCGCTT
TGTGTGCCCCGCTCCAGCAGCCTCCCGCGACGATGCCCCTCAACGTTAGCTTCACCAACAGGAACTATGA
CCTCGACTACGACTCGGTGCAGCCGTATTTCTACTGCGACGAGGAGGAGAACTTCTACCAGCAGCAGCAG
CAGAGCGAGCTGCAGCCCCCGGCGCCCAGCGAGGATATCTGGAAGAAATTCGAGCTGCTGCCCACCCCGC
CCCTGTCCCCTAGCCGCCGCTCCGGGCTCTGCTCGCCCTCCTACGTTGCGGTCACACCCTTCTCCCTTCG
GGGAGACAACGACGGCGGTGGCGGGAGCTTCTCCACGGCCGACCAGCTGGAGATGGTGACCGAGCTGCTG
GGAGGAGACATGGTGAACCAGAGTTTCATCTGCGACCCGGACGACGAGACCTTCATCAAAAACATCATCA
TCCAGGACTGTATGTGGAGCGGCTTCTCGGCCGCCGCCAAGCTCGTCTCAGAGAAGCTGGCCTCCTACCA
GGCTGCGCGCAAAGACAGCGGCAGCCCGAACCCCGCCCGCGGCCACAGCGTCTGCTCCACCTCCAGCTTG
TACCTGCAGGATCTGAGCGCCGCCGCCTCAGAGTGCATCGACCCCTCGGTGGTCTTCCCCTACCCTCTCA
ACGACAGCAGCTCGCCCAAGTCCTGCGCCTCGCAAGACTCCAGCGCCTTCAAGCTTAATAAAGGATCTTT
TATTTTCATTGGATCTGTGTGTTGGTTTTTTGTATGCGGCCGCTAGCTTGGCACTGGCCGTCGTTTTACA
ACGTCGTGACTGGGAAAACCCTGGCGTTACCCAACTTAATCGCCTTGCAGCACATCCCCCTTTCGCCAGC
TGGCGTAATAGCGAAGAGGCCCGCACCGATCGCCCTTCCCAACAGTTGCGCAGCCTGAATGGCGAATGGC
GCCTGATGCGGTATTTTCTCCTTACGCATCTGTGCGGTATTTCACACCGCATATGGTGCACTCTCAGTAC
AATCTGCTCTGATGCCGCATAGTTAAGCCAGCCCCGACACCCGCCAACACCCGCTGACGCGCCCTGACGG
GCTTGTCTGCTCCCGGCATCCGCTTACAGACAAGCTGTGACCGTCTCCGGGAGCTGCATGTGTCAGAGGT
TTTCACCGTCATCACCGAAACGCGCGAGACGAAAGATTGGTGTGGAAAGTCCCCAGGCTCCCCAGCAGGC
AGAAGTATGCAAAGCATGCATCTCAATTAGTCAGCAACCAGGTGTGGAAAGTCCCCAGGCTCCCCAGCAG
GCAGAAGTATGCAAAGCATGCATCTCAATTAGTCAGCAACCATAGTCCCGCCCCTAACTCCGCCCATCCC
GCCCCTAACTCCGCCCAGTTCCGCCCATTCTCCGCCCCATGGCTGACTAATTTTTTTTATTTATGCAGAG
GCCGAGGCCGCCTCGGCCTCTGAGCTATTCCAGAAGTAGTGAGGAGGCTTTTTTGGAGGCCTAGGCTTTT
GCAAAAAGCTAGCTTGCATGCCTGCAGGTCGGCCGCCACGACCGGTGCCGCCACCATCCCCTGACCCACG
CCCCTGACCCCTCACAAGGAGACGACCTTCCATGACCGAGTACAAGCCCACGGTGCGCCTCGCCACCCGC
GACGACGTCCCCCGGGCCGTACGCACCCTCGCCGCCGCGTTCGCCGACTACCCCGCCACGCGCCACACCG
TCGACCCGGACCGCCACATCGAGCGGGTCACCGAGCTGCAAGAACTCTTCCTCACGCGCGTCGGGCTCGA
CATCGGCAAGGTGTGGGTCGCGGACGACGGCGCCGCGGTGGCGGTCTGGACCACGCCGGAGAGCGTCGAA
GCGGGGGCGGTGTTCGCCGAGATCGGCCCGCGCATGGCCGAGTTGAGCGGTTCCCGGCTGGCCGCGCAGC
AACAGATGGAAGGCCTCCTGGCGCCGCACCGGCCCAAGGAGCCCGCGTGGTTCCTGGCCACCGTCGGCGT
CTCGCCCGACCACCAGGGCAAGGGTCTGGGCAGCGCCGTCGTGCTCCCCGGAGTGGAGGCGGCCGAGCGC
GCCGGGGTGCCCGCCTTCCTGGAGACCTCCGCGCCCCGCAACCTCCCCTTCTACGAGCGGCTCGGCTTCA
CCGTCACCGCCGACGTCGAGGTGCCCGAAGGACCGCGCACCTGGTGCATGACCCGCAAGCCCGGTGCCTG
ACGCCCGCCCCACGACCCGCAGCGCCCGACCGAAAGGAGCGCACGACCCCATGGCTCCGACCGAAGCCAC
CCGGGGCGGCCCCGCCGACCCCGCACCCGCCCCCGAGGCCCACCGACTCTAGAGGATCATAATCAGCCAT
ACCACATTTGTAGAGGTTTTACTTGCTTTAAAAAACCTCCCACACCTCCCCCTGAACCTGAAACATAAAA
TGAATGCAATTGTTGTTGTTAACTTGTTTATTGCAGCTTATAATGGTTACAAATAAAGCAATAGCATCAC
AAATTTCACAAATAAAGCATTTTTTTCACTGCAATCTCGTGATACGCCTATTTTTATAGGTTAATGTCAT
GATAATAATGGTTTCTTAGACGTCAGGTGGCACTTTTCGGGGAAATGTGCGCGGAACCCCTATTTGTTTA
TTTTTCTAAATACATTCAAATATGTATCCGCTCATGAGACAATAACCCTGATAAATGCTTCAATAATATT
GAAAAAGGAAGAGTATGAGTATTCAACATTTCCGTGTCGCCCTTATTCCCTTTTTTGCGGCATTTTGCCT
TCCTGTTTTTGCTCACCCAGAAACGCTGGTGAAAGTAAAAGATGCTGAAGATCAGTTGGGTGCACGAGTG
GGTTACATCGAACTGGATCTCAACAGCGGTAAGATCCTTGAGAGTTTTCGCCCCGAAGAACGTTTTCCAA
TGATGAGCACTTTTAAAGTTCTGCTATGTGGCGCGGTATTATCCCGTATTGACGCCGGGCAAGAGCAACT
CGGTCGCCGCATACACTATTCTCAGAATGACTTGGTTGAGTACTCACCAGTCACAGAAAAGCATCTTACG
GATGGCATGACAGTAAGAGAATTATGCAGTGCTGCCATAACCATGAGTGATAACACTGCGGCCAACTTAC
TTCTGACAACGATCGGAGGACCGAAGGAGCTAACCGCTTTTTTGCACAACATGGGGGATCATGTAACTCG
CCTTGATCGTTGGGAACCGGAGCTGAATGAAGCCATACCAAACGACGAGCGTGACACCACGATGCCTGTA
GCAATGGCAACAACGTTGCGCAAACTATTAACTGGCGAACTACTTACTCTAGCTTCCCGGCAACAATTAA
TAGACTGGATGGAGGCGGATAAAGTTGCAGGACCACTTCTGCGCTCGGCCCTTCCGGCTGGCTGGTTTAT
TGCTGATAAATCTGGAGCCGGTGAGCGTGGGTCTCGCGGTATCATTGCAGCACTGGGGCCAGATGGTAAG
CCCTCCCGTATCGTAGTTATCTACACGACGGGGAGTCAGGCAACTATGGATGAACGAAATAGACAGATCG
CTGAGATAGGTGCCTCACTGATTAAGCATTGGTAACTGTCAGACCAAGTTTACTCATATATACTTTAGAT
TGATTTAAAACTTCATTTTTAATTTAAAAGGATCTAGGTGAAGATCCTTTTTGATAATCTCATGACCAAA
ATCCCTTAACGTGAGTTTTCGTTCCACTGAGCGTCAGACCCCGTAGAAAAGATCAAAGGATCTTCTTGAG
ATCCTTTTTTTCTGCGCGTAATCTGCTGCTTGCAAACAAAAAAACCACCGCTACCAGCGGTGGTTTTTTT
GCCGGATCAAGAGCTACCAACTCTTTTTCCGAAGGTAACTGGCTTCAGCAGAGCGCAGATACCAAATACT
GTTCTTCTAGTGTAGCCGTAGTTAGGCCACCACTTCAAGAACTCTGTAGCACCGCCTACATACCTCGCTC
TGCTAATCCTGTTACCAGTGGCTGCTGCCAGTGGCGATAAGTCGTGTCTTACCGGGTTGGACTCAAGACG
ATAGTTACCGGATAAGGCGCAGCGGTCGGGCTGAACGGGGGGTTCGTGCACACAGCCCAGCTTGGAGCGA
ACGACCTACACCGAACTGAGATACCTACAGCGTGAGCTATGAGAAAGCGCCACGCTTCCCGAAGGGAGAA
AGGCGGACAGGTATCCGGTAAGCGGCAGGGTCGGAACAGGAGAGCGCACGAGGGAGCTTCCAGGGGGAAA
CGCCTGGTATCTTTATAGTCCTGTCGGGTTTCGCCACCTCTGACTTGAGCGTCGATTTTTGTGATGCTCG
TCAGGGGGGCGGAGCCTATGGAAAAACGCCAGCAACGCGGCCTTTTTACGGTTCCTGGCCTTTTGCTGGC
CTTTTGCTCACATGTTCTTTCCTGCGTTATCCCCTGATTCTGTGGATAACCGTATTACCGCCTTTGAGTG
AGCTGATACCGCTCGCCGCAGCCGAACGACCGAGCGCAGCGAGTCAGTGAGCGAGGAAGCGGAAGAGCGC
CCAATACGCAAACCGCCTCTCCCCGCGCGTTGGCCGATTCATTAATGCAGCTGGCACGACAGGTTTCCCG
ACTGGAAAGCGGGCAGTGAGCGCAACGCAATTAATGTGAGTTAGCTCACTCATTAGGCACCCCAGGCTTT
ACACTTTATGCTTCCGGCTCGTATGTTGTGTGGAATTGTGAGCGGATAACAATTTCACACAGGAAACAGC
TATGACATGATTACGAATTGCAACGATTTAGGTGACACTATAGAAGAGAAGGAATTAATACGACTCACTA
TAGGGAGAGAGAGAGAATTACCCTCACTAAAGGGAGGAGAAGCATGAATTCAAGGTACCAGATCTTAGTT
ATTAATAGTAATCAATTACGGGGTCATTAGTTCATAGCCCATATATGGAGTTCCG
Features (pLannotate 1.2.2; 24 found; start..end, strand, type, name):
      1..304     +  enhancer       CMV enhancer: human cytomegalovirus immediate early enhancer
    305..508     +  promoter       CMV promoter: human cytomegalovirus (CMV) immediate early promoter
    533..2182    +  CDS            luciferase: firefly luciferase; luc
   2273..2920    +  CDS            c-Myc (fragment): human c-Myc proto-oncogene
   2939..2973    +  polyA_signal   poly(A) signal (fragment): synthetic polyadenylation signal
   2992..3146    +  CDS            lacZα (fragment): LacZα fragment of β-galactosidase; lacZ fragment
   3152..3251    -  misc_feature   bom (fragment): basis of mobility region from pBR322
   3353..3388    -  CDS            rop (fragment): Rop protein, which maintains plasmids at low copy number; rop
   3399..3715    +  promoter       SV40 promoter: SV40 enhancer and early promoter
   3721..3741    -  misc_feature   MCS (fragment): pUC18/19 multiple cloning site
   3812..4411    +  CDS            PuroR: puromycin N-acetyltransferase; pac from Streptomyces alboniger; confers resistance to puromycin
   4461..4526    +  CDS            dmpM (fragment): DMPM_STRAD - Protein inferred from homology: Swiss-Prot protein existence level 3. From Streptomyces alboniger.
   4535..4618    +  CDS            large T antigen (fragment): large T antigen from SV40 (simian virus 40)
   4641..4722    +  polyA_signal   SV40 poly(A) signal: SV40 polyadenylation signal
   4810..4914    +  promoter       AmpR promoter: bla
   4915..5775    +  CDS            AmpR: β-lactamase; bla; confers resistance to ampicillin, carbenicillin, and related antibiotics
   5946..6534    +  rep_origin     ori: high-copy-number ColE1/pMB1/pBR322/pUC origin of replication
   6717..6809    +  CDS            lacI (fragment): lac repressor; lacI; The lac repressor binds to the lac operator to inhibit transcription in E. coli. This inhibition can be relieved by adding lactose or isopropyl-β-D-thiogalactopyranoside (IPTG).
   6822..6843    +  protein_bind   CAP binding site: CAP binding activates transcription in the presence of cAMP. E. coli catabolite activator protein
   6858..6888    +  promoter       lac promoter: promoter for the E. coli lac operon
   6896..6912    +  protein_bind   lac operator: The lac repressor binds to the lac operator to inhibit transcription in E. coli. This inhibition can be relieved by adding lactose or isopropyl-β-D-thiogalactopyranoside (IPTG). lac repressor encoded by lacI
   6956..6974    +  promoter       SP6 promoter: promoter for bacteriophage SP6 RNA polymerase
   6986..7004    +  promoter       T7 promoter: promoter for bacteriophage T7 RNA polymerase
   7066..7125    +  enhancer       CMV enhancer (fragment): human cytomegalovirus immediate early enhancer
