[The description below was written by a language model from this plasmid's Addgene catalogue record and pLannotate feature annotations shown in this document.]
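Description:
pMIR-REPORT-MYC CDS_WT is a mammalian luciferase reporter plasmid built on the pMIR-REPORT Luciferase backbone, designed to test how a segment of the human MYC coding region influences expression of a linked reporter transcript. It is propagated in E. coli through a high-copy ColE1/pUC-type origin with ampicillin selection (AmpR under its own bla promoter). For mammalian cells it carries a separate cassette in which the SV40 enhancer/early promoter drives puromycin N-acetyltransferase, terminated by an SV40 polyadenylation signal. Scattered fragments of lacZα, lacI, rop and bom, along with the lac promoter/operator and the SP6 and T7 promoters, appear to be backbone remnants with no evident role in the reporter function.

The reporter unit consists of the CMV immediate-early enhancer and promoter driving firefly luciferase. A 723 bp piece of the human MYC coding sequence was cloned between SpeI and HindIII immediately downstream of the luciferase open reading frame and upstream of a synthetic poly(A) signal. The annotation detects about 650 bp of this as a c-Myc fragment. In this position the MYC sequence lies after the annotated luciferase coding sequence, so it presumably acts as part of the 3′ untranslated region of the luciferase mRNA rather than being translated as MYC protein. Its effects on the transcript would then be read out as changes in luciferase activity.

This version retains the wild-type m6A consensus motifs. The "WT" designation implies comparison with a motif-mutated counterpart, although the record does not describe one. The associated work concerns FTO/m6A/MYC signaling, consistent with use of the plasmid in luciferase assays of m6A-dependent regulation of MYC mRNA.
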