Addgene plasmid #108924: pMIR-REPORT-MYC CDS_WT
Purpose: MYC mRNA CDS region with wild type m6A motifs was inserted into pMIR-REPORT vector
Depositing lab: Jianjun Chen. Publication: R-2HG Exhibits Anti-tumor Activity by Targeting FTO/m(6)A/MYC/CEBPA Signaling. Su R, Dong L, Li C, Nachtergaele S, Wunderlich M, Qing Y, Deng X, Wang Y, Weng X, Hu C, Yu M, Skibbe J, Dai Q, Zou D, Wu T, Yu K, Weng H, Huang H, Ferchen K, Qin X, Zhang B, Qi J, Sasaki AT, Plas DR, Bradner JE, Wei M, Marcucci G, Jiang X, Mulloy JC, Jin J, He C, Chen J. Cell. 2018 Jan 11;172(1-2):90-105.e23. doi: 10.1016/j.cell.2017.11.031. Epub 2017 Dec 14. PubMed 29249359.
Backbone
  Vector backbone: pMIR-REPORT Luciferase
  Backbone size w/o insert (bp): 6470
  Vector type: Mammalian Expression
  Selectable markers: Puromycin
Growth in bacteria
  Bacterial resistance: Ampicillin, 100 μg/mL
  Growth temperature: 37°C
  Growth strain: DH5alpha
  Copy number: High Copy
Gene/Insert
  Gene/Insert name: MYC
  Species: H. sapiens (human)
  Insert size (bp): 723
  GenBank ID: NM_001354870
  Entrez Gene: MYC (a.k.a. MRTL, MYCC, bHLHe39, c-Myc)
  Promoter: CMV
  Cloning method: Restriction Enzyme; 5′ cloning site SpeI (not destroyed); 3′ cloning site HindIII (not destroyed)
  Sequencing primers: 5′ Luc-F
Terms and licenses: Academic/Nonprofit Terms; Industry Terms: Not Available to Industry
How to cite: pMIR-REPORT-MYC CDS_WT was a gift from Jianjun Chen (Addgene plasmid # 108924 ; http://n2t.net/addgene:108924 ; RRID:Addgene_108924)
