>Addgene plasmid #108924 | pMIR-REPORT-MYC CDS_WT | depositor partial sequence | sequence record 205332 | pMIR-REPORT-MYC CDS_WT sequence 723 bps
ACTAGTGACCCCTTTAACTCAAGACTGCCTCCCGCTTTGTGTGCCCCGCTCCAGCAGCCTCCCGCGACGA
TGCCCCTCAACGTTAGCTTCACCAACAGGAACTATGACCTCGACTACGACTCGGTGCAGCCGTATTTCTA
CTGCGACGAGGAGGAGAACTTCTACCAGCAGCAGCAGCAGAGCGAGCTGCAGCCCCCGGCGCCCAGCGAG
GATATCTGGAAGAAATTCGAGCTGCTGCCCACCCCGCCCCTGTCCCCTAGCCGCCGCTCCGGGCTCTGCT
CGCCCTCCTACGTTGCGGTCACACCCTTCTCCCTTCGGGGAGACAACGACGGCGGTGGCGGGAGCTTCTC
CACGGCCGACCAGCTGGAGATGGTGACCGAGCTGCTGGGAGGAGACATGGTGAACCAGAGTTTCATCTGC
GACCCGGACGACGAGACCTTCATCAAAAACATCATCATCCAGGACTGTATGTGGAGCGGCTTCTCGGCCG
CCGCCAAGCTCGTCTCAGAGAAGCTGGCCTCCTACCAGGCTGCGCGCAAAGACAGCGGCAGCCCGAACCC
CGCCCGCGGCCACAGCGTCTGCTCCACCTCCAGCTTGTACCTGCAGGATCTGAGCGCCGCCGCCTCAGAG
TGCATCGACCCCTCGGTGGTCTTCCCCTACCCTCTCAACGACAGCAGCTCGCCCAAGTCCTGCGCCTCGC
AAGACTCCAGCGCCTTCAAGCTT
